>Addgene plasmid #25151 | PPPDE1 | depositor partial sequence | sequence record 11625 | Author sequence
ATGGAGCCGCCGAATCTCTATCCGGTGAAGCTCTACGTGTACGACCTGTCCAAAGGCCTGGCCCGGCGGC
TCAGCCCCATCATGCTGGGGAAACAACTGGAAGGCATCTGGCACACATCCATAGTTGTGCACAAGGATGA
GTTCTTCTTCGGCAGTGGTGGTATCTCCAGCTGCCCCCCGGGAGGGACATTGCTTGGGCCTCCAGACTCT
GTGGTTGATGTGGGGAGTACAGAAGTCACAGAAGAAATCTTTCTGGAGTACCTCTCCTCCCTGGGGGAGT
CCCTGTTCCGAGGTGAGGCCTACAACCTCTTTGAACACAATTGTAACACCTTCAGCAACGAAGTGGCACA
GTTCCTGACTGGGCGGAAGATTCCTTCTTACATCACAGACCTGCCCTCTGAAGTTCTCTCCACGCCCTTT
GGACAGGCACTTCGGCCCCTCCTGGACTCCATTCAGATCCAGCCTCCAGGAGGGAGCTCCGTGGGCAGAC
CCAACGGCCAGAGC
