>Addgene plasmid #25151 | PPPDE1 | addgene partial sequence | sequence record 31227 | 25151 with T7
TGAATATTTTGTTTACTTTAAGAAGGAGATATACCATGGGCAGCAGCCATCATCATCATCATCACAGCAG
CGGCCTGGTTCCGCGTGGTAGTATGGAGCCGCCGAATCTCTATCCGGTGAAGCTCTACGTGTACGACCTG
TCCAAAGGCCTGGCCCGGCGGCTCAGCCCCATCATGCTGGGGAAACAACTGGAAGGCATCTGGCACACAT
CCATAGTTGTGCACAAGGATGAGTTCTTCTTCGGCAGTGGTGGTATCTCCAGCTGCCCCCCGGGAGGGAC
ATTGCTTGGGCCTCCAGACTCTGTGGTTGATGTGGGGAGTACAGAAGTCACAGAAGAAATCTTTCTGGAG
TACCTCTCCTCCCTGGGGGAGTCCCTGTTCCGAGGTGAGGCCTACAACCTCTTTGAACACAATTGTAACA
CCTTCAGCAACGAAGTGGCACAGTTCCTGACTGGGCGGAAGATTCCTTCTTACATCACAGACCTGCCCTC
TGAAGTTCTCTCCACGCCCTTTGGACAGGCACTTCGGCCCCTCCTGGACTCCATTCAGATCCAGCCTCCA
GGAGGGAGCTCCGTGGGCAGACCCAACGGCCAGAGCTGATGACGAAGCTTGCGGCCGCACTCGAGCACCA
CCACCACCACCACTGAGATCCGGCTGCTAACAAAGCCCGAAAGGAAGCTGAGTTGGCTGCTGCCACCGCT
GAGCAAATAACTAGCATAACCCCTTGGGGCCTCTAAACGGGTCTTGAGGGGTTTTTTGCTGAAAGGAGGA
ACTATATCCGGATTGGCGAATGGG
[69 nt withheld, positions 795-863]
