[The description below was written by a language model from this plasmid's Addgene catalogue record.]
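Description:
PPPDE1 is a bacterial expression plasmid built on pET28a-LIC, a ligation-independent-cloning derivative of pET28a produced by a structural genomics group. The backbone is listed as 7328 bp without insert. The plasmid confers kanamycin resistance and is recorded as low copy, with propagation in a standard E. coli cloning strain. No feature table accompanies the record, so the promoter and origin are not explicitly stated. The listed sequencing primers (T7 forward and T7 terminator) are consistent with the usual pET arrangement, in which the insert lies between a T7 promoter and T7 terminator and is expressed in a host that supplies T7 RNA polymerase.

The insert is a 504 bp fragment of human PPPDE1, also known as PNAS-4, CGI-146, FAM152A or C1orf121. Its name, pppde1.001.168, suggests that it encodes residues 1 to 168, which matches the insert length. The record cautions that the insert may not be the full open reading frame. The protein is made with an N-terminal His tag, which allows purification by immobilised metal affinity chromatography. The record does not say whether a protease cleavage site separates the tag from the protein.

The stated purpose is recombinant production of the protein in bacteria for structure determination, and the depositor links the construct to a deposited crystal structure of PPPDE1. It is therefore suited to producing a defined, crystallisable fragment of the protein for structural or biochemical work, rather than to studies that need the complete native protein.
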