Addgene plasmid #25151: PPPDE1
Purpose: Bacterial expression for structure determination; may not be full ORF
Depositing lab: Cheryl Arrowsmith. Depositing organization: University of Toronto.
Backbone
  Vector backbone: pET28a-LIC
  Backbone manufacturer: SGC
  Backbone size w/o insert (bp): 7328
  Vector type: Bacterial Expression
Growth in bacteria
  Bacterial resistance: Kanamycin, 50 μg/mL
  Growth temperature: 37°C
  Growth strain: DH5alpha
  Copy number: Low Copy
Gene/Insert
  Gene/Insert name: pppde1.001.168 (alt names: PDB: 3EBQ; PPPDE1)
  Species: H. sapiens (human)
  Insert size (bp): 504
  Entrez Gene: PPPDE1 (a.k.a. PNAS-4, CGI-146, FAM152A, C1orf121, FLJ21998)
  Tag / fusion protein: His (N terminal on insert)
  Cloning method: Restriction Enzyme
  Sequencing primers: 5′ T7; 3′ T7-term
Terms and licenses: Academic/Nonprofit Terms; Industry Terms: Not Available to Industry
Depositor comments: PDB: 3EBQ. http://www.thesgc.org/structures/3EBQ/
How to cite: PPPDE1 was a gift from Cheryl Arrowsmith (Addgene plasmid # 25151 ; http://n2t.net/addgene:25151 ; RRID:Addgene_25151)
